>Addgene plasmid #81549 | pDONR223_GPR156_p.C763S | addgene full sequence | sequence record 166717 | Addgene NGS Result
GGCAGTTCCCTACTCTCGCGTTAACGCTAGCATGGATGTTTTCCCAGTCACGACGTTGTAAAACGACGGC
CAGTCTTAAGCTCGGGCCCCAAATAATGATTTTATTTTGACTGATAGTGACCTGTTCGTTGCAACAAATT
GATGAGCAATGCTTTTTTATAATGCCAACTTTGTACAAAAAAGTTGGCACCATGGAGCCTGAAATAAACT
GCTCTGAATTGTGTGACAGTTTTCCTGGCCAGGAGCTGGATCGGAGACCCCTTCATGATCTCTGCAAGAC
AACAATTACATCTTCCCACCACAGCAGTAAGACCATCTCTTCATTATCTCCTGTCCTCTTGGGTATTGTT
TGGACTTTTCTCAGCTGTGGACTTCTGCTGATACTTTTCTTTCTTGCCTTTACAATTCACTGCAGGAAGA
ACAGGATTGTGAAGATGTCCAGTCCCAATCTGAACATTGTGACCTTACTGGGCAGTTGTCTCACTTACAG
TAGCGCTTACCTCTTTGGGATTCAGGATGTTTTAGTGGGGAGCTCAATGGAAACTCTCATTCAGACAAGA
CTGTCCATGCTGTGCATTGGGACCTCCCTTGTGTTTGGCCCCATTCTGGGAAAGAGCTGGCGACTCTACA
AGGTGTTTACCCAAAGGGTCCCGGACAAGAGAGTGATTATCAAAGACCTGCAGTTGCTGGGGTTGGTGGC
AGCCCTGTTGATGGCTGATGTGATCCTGCTCATGACGTGGGTGCTGACTGATCCCATCCAGTGCCTCCAG
ATTCTCAGTGTCAGTATGACGGTGACAGGGAAAGACGTGTCCTGCACTTCGACCAGCACCCACTTCTGTG
CTTCCCGGTATTCCGATGTTTGGATTGCTCTCATTTGGGGATGCAAGGGTCTGCTCCTGCTGTATGGTGC
CTACCTGGCTGGCCTGACTGGCCATGTCAGCTCCCCTCCTGTGAATCAGTCCTTAACCATCATGGTGGGG
GTCAACCTCCTTGTACTGGCTGCTGGGCTGCTTTTTGTAGTCACCAGATACTTGCATTCCTGGCCCAACC
TGGTCTTTGGACTCACATCTGGAGGGATCTTTGTTTGTACAACTACAATCAACTGCTTCATCTTCATTCC
CCAGCTGAAGCAATGGAAGGCATTTGAAGAGGAAAACCAAACAATCAGACGCATGGCCAAATATTTCAGC
ACTCCCAACAAAAGCTTCCATACCCAGTATGGTGAGGAGGAGAACTGCCACCCGAGGGGAGAGAAAAGCT
CCATGGAGAGGCTCCTCACAGAAAAAAATGCTGTGATTGAAAGCCTGCAGGAACAAGTAAACAACGCCAA
AGAGAAGATTGTGAGGCTGATGTCAGCTGAGTGCACCTATGACCTCCCAGAGGGGGCTGCCCCACCTGCC
TCTTCCCCGAACAAGGACGTCCAGGCGGTAGCCTCGGTCCACACCCTGGCAGCTGCTCAGGGGCCTTCGG
GTCACCTCTCTGACTTTCAGAATGATCCTGGCATGGCTGCCCGGGATTCCCAGTGCACTTCAGGGCCCTC
CTCATATGCACAAAGCCTTGAGGGGCCTGGGAAGGACTCCAGCTTCTCCCCAGGGAAGGAGGAGAAGATA
TCTGACTCAAAAGACTTTTCTGATCATTTAGACTCAGGTTGTAGCCAGAAGCCATGGACTGAGCAAAGCC
TGGGTCCAGAAAGAGGAGACCAAGTCCCCATGAACCCCAGCCAGAGTCTCCTACCAGATAGAGGCGGCTC
AGATCCCCAGAGACAGAGGCATCTGGAGAACTCAGAGGAGCCCCCAGAGCGGCGGTCACGGGTTAGTTCA
GTAATCAGGGAGAAACTTCAGGAGGTCTTACAAGATCTGGGCCTGGGCCCTGAGGCTTCCCTCTCCACCG
CCCCCTCTTGTCATCAGCAAACCTGGAAGAACAGTGCTGCCTTCAGCCCCCAAAAGATGCCCCTCTCCAA
GGAGCTGGGCTTTAGCCCTTACATGGTGAGGAGAAGGCGGGCAGCTCAGCGGGCCCGCTCACACTTTCCT
GGCTCTGCACCCTCATCTGTGGGGCATCGGGCAAACAGGACTGTTCCTGGGGCACACAGCAGGCTACATG
TGCAGAATGGGGACAGCCCCAGCCTGGCCCCACAAACTACTGATTCCAGAGTACGAAGACCTTCTTCCAG
GAAGCCTTCACTACCTTCAGATCCTCAAGACAGACCAGGTACCCTGGAGGGCAGCAAACAAAGCCAGACA
GAGCCCGAGGGGGCTAGAGGGAGCAAAGCAGCCTTTCTTCGCCAGCCTTCTGGTTCTGGCCGGGCCCCAA
GTCCTGCTGCCCCATGCCTCTCCAAAGCCTCACCTGACTTGCCTGAACAGTGGCAGCTGTGGCCCCCAGT
GCCCTCAGGCTGTGCCTCCCTGTCTTCTCAACACAGCTATTTTGATACTGAGTCCAGCAGCTCAGATGAG
TTCTTCTGCCGCTGCCACCGGCCCTACTCTGAAATCTGCTTCCAGAGCTCTTCTGACTCTAGTGACAGTG
GCACATCAGACACTGACCCTGAGCCTACTGGGGGGCTGGCTTCCTGGGAAAAGCTGTGGGCCCGCTCCAA
GCCTATTGTGAACTTCAAAGATGACTTGAAACCCACGCTGGTGTGATTGCCAACTTTCTTGTACAAAGTT
GGCATTATAAGAAAGCATTGCTTATCAATTTGTTGCAACGAACAGGTCACTATCAGTCAAAATAAAATCA
TTATTTGCCATCCAGCTGATATCCCCTATAGTGAGTCGTATTACATGGTCATAGCTGTTTCCTGGCAGCT
CTGGCCCGTGTCTCAAAATCTCTGATGTTACATTGCACAAGATAAAAATATATCATCATGCCTCCTCTAG
ACCAGCCAGGACAGAAATGCCTCGACTTCGCTGCTACCCAAGGTTGCCGGGTGACGCACACCGTGGAAAC
GGATGAAGGCACGAACCCAGTGGACATAAGCCTGTTCGGTTCGTAAGCTGTAATGCAAGTAGCGTATGCG
CTCACGCAACTGGTCCAGAACCTTGACCGAACGCAGCGGTGGTAACGGCGCAGTGGCGGTTTTCATGGCT
TGTTATGACTGTTTTTTTGGGGTACAGTCTATGCCTCGGGCATCCAAGCAGCAAGCGCGTTACGCCGTGG
GTCGATGTTTGATGTTATGGAGCAGCAACGATGTTACGCAGCAGGGCAGTCGCCCTAAAACAAAGTTAAA
CATTATGAGGGAAGCGGTGATCGCCGAAGTATCGACTCAACTATCAGAGGTAGTTGGCGTCATCGAGCGC
CATCTCGAACCGACGTTGCTGGCCGTACATTTGTACGGCTCCGCAGTGGATGGCGGCCTGAAGCCACACA
GTGATATTGATTTGCTGGTTACGGTGACCGTAAGGCTTGATGAAACAACGCGGCGAGCTTTGATCAACGA
CCTTTTGGAAACTTCGGCTTCCCCTGGAGAGAGCGAGATTCTCCGCGCTGTAGAAGTCACCATTGTTGTG
CACGACGACATCATTCCGTGGCGTTATCCAGCTAAGCGCGAACTGCAATTTGGAGAATGGCAGCGCAATG
ACATTCTTGCAGGTATCTTCGAGCCAGCCACGATCGACATTGATCTGGCTATCTTGCTGACAAAAGCAAG
AGAACATAGCGTTGCCTTGGTAGGTCCAGCGGCGGAGGAACTCTTTGATCCGGTTCCTGAACAGGATCTA
TTTGAGGCGCTAAATGAAACCTTAACGCTATGGAACTCGCCGCCCGACTGGGCTGGCGATGAGCGAAATG
TAGTGCTTACGTTGTCCCGCATTTGGTACAGCGCAGTAACCGGCAAAATCGCGCCGAAGGATGTCGCTGC
CGACTGGGCAATGGAGCGCCTGCCGGCCCAGTATCAGCCCGTCATACTTGAAGCTAGACAGGCTTATCTT
GGACAAGAAGAAGATCGCTTGGCCTCGCGCGCAGATCAGTTGGAAGAATTTGTCCACTACGTGAAAGGCG
AGATCACCAAGGTAGTCGGCAAATAACCCTCGAGCCACCCATGACCAAAATCCCTTAACGTGAGTTACGC
GTCGTTCCACTGAGCGTCAGACCCCGTAGAAAAGATCAAAGGATCTTCTTGAGATCCTTTTTTTCTGCGC
GTAATCTGCTGCTTGCAAACAAAAAAACCACCGCTACCAGCGGTGGTTTGTTTGCCGGATCAAGAGCTAC
CAACTCTTTTTCCGAAGGTAACTGGCTTCAGCAGAGCGCAGATACCAAATACTGTTCTTCTAGTGTAGCC
GTAGTTAGGCCACCACTTCAAGAACTCTGTAGCACCGCCTACATACCTCGCTCTGCTAATCCTGTTACCA
GTGGCTGCTGCCAGTGGCGATAAGTCGTGTCTTACCGGGTTGGACTCAAGACGATAGTTACCGGATAAGG
CGCAGCGGTCGGGCTGAACGGGGGGTTCGTGCACACAGCCCAGCTTGGAGCGAACGACCTACACCGAACT
GAGATACCTACAGCGTGAGCTATGAGAAAGCGCCACGCTTCCCGAAGGGAGAAAGGCGGACAGGTATCCG
GTAAGCGGCAGGGTCGGAACAGGAGAGCGCACGAGGGAGCTTCCAGGGGGAAACGCCTGGTATCTTTATA
GTCCTGTCGGGTTTCGCCACCTCTGACTTGAGCGTCGATTTTTGTGATGCTCGTCAGGGGGGCGGAGCCT
ATGGAAAAACGCCAGCAACGCGGCCTTTTTACGGTTCCTGGCCTTTTGCTGGCCTTTTGCTCACATGTTC
TTTCCTGCGTTATCCCCTGATTCTGTGGATAACCGTATTACCGCCTTTGAGTGAGCTGATACCGCTCGCC
GCAGCCGAACGACCGAGCGCAGCGAGTCAGTGAGCGAGGAAGCGGAAGAGCGCCCAATACGCAAACCGCC
TCTCCCCGCGCGTTGGCCGATTCATTAATGCAGCTGGCACGACAGGTTTCCCGACTGGAAAGCGGGCAGT
GAGCGCAACGCAATTAATACGCGTACCGCTAGCCAGGAAGAGTTTGTAGAAACGCAAAAAGGCCATCCGT
CAGGATGGCCTTCTGCTTAGTTTGATGCCTGGCAGTTTATGGCGGGCGTCCTGCCCGCCACCCTCCGGGC
CGTTGCTTCACAACGTTCAAATCCGCTCCCGGCGGATTTGTCCTACTCAGGAGAGCGTTCACCGACAAAC
AACAGATAAAACGAAAGGCCCAGTCTTCCGACTGAGCCTTTCGTTTTATTTGATGCCT
Features (pLannotate 1.2.2; 12 found; start..end, strand, type, name):
     38..74      -  CDS            lacZα (fragment): LacZα fragment of β-galactosidase; lacZ fragment
     91..186     +  protein_bind   attL3: mutant version of attL; recombination site for the Gateway® LR reaction LR Clonase™
    192..2633    +  CDS            GPR156: GP156_HUMAN - Also known as GABABL, PGR28. Experimental evidence at transcript level: Swiss-Prot protein existence level 2. Orphan receptor. From Homo sapiens (Human).
   2641..2736    -  protein_bind   attL3: mutant version of attL; recombination site for the Gateway® LR reaction LR Clonase™
   2755..2773    -  promoter       T7 promoter: promoter for bacteriophage T7 RNA polymerase
   2963..2986    +  promoter       Pc promoter (fragment): intI1 (promoter lies within the coding sequence); class 1 integron promoter
   3162..3218    +  CDS            GmR (fragment): gentamycin acetyltransferase; aacC1; confers resistance to gentamycin
   3225..4016    +  CDS            SmR: aminoglycoside adenylyltransferase (Murphy, 1985); aadA; confers resistance to spectinomycin and streptomycin
   4109..4697    +  rep_origin     ori: high-copy-number ColE1/pMB1/pBR322/pUC origin of replication
   4880..4972    +  CDS            lacI (fragment): lac repressor; lacI; The lac repressor binds to the lac operator to inhibit transcription in E. coli. This inhibition can be relieved by adding lactose or isopropyl-β-D-thiogalactopyranoside (IPTG).
   5027..5054    -  terminator     rrnB T2 terminator: transcription terminator T2 from the E. coli rrnB gene
   5186..5229    +  terminator     rrnB T1 terminator: Escherichia coli rrnB; transcription terminator T1 from the E. coli rrnB gene
