[The description below was written by a language model from this plasmid's Addgene catalogue record and pLannotate feature annotations shown in this document.]
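Description:
pDONR223_GPR156_p.C763S is a Gateway entry clone built on the Invitrogen pDONR223 backbone and carrying a variant open reading frame of human GPR156 (also known as GABABL or PGR28), an orphan G protein-coupled receptor. The plasmid is propagated in E. coli from a high-copy ColE1/pUC-type origin and is selected with spectinomycin through the aadA (SmR) aminoglycoside adenylyltransferase gene. That gene sits downstream of fragments of a class 1 integron Pc promoter and a gentamicin acetyltransferase gene. Short lacZα and lacI fragments and the rrnB T1 and T2 terminators are backbone remnants, the terminators helping to insulate the cloning region from read-through transcription.

The GPR156 coding sequence occupies roughly 2.4 kb of the 5.2 kb sequenced plasmid and is flanked on both sides by attL recombination sites. The automated annotation labels both as attL3, although they function as the pair of sites used in an LR Clonase reaction to move the ORF directionally into attR-containing destination vectors. The record lists two amino-acid changes relative to the reference transcript, E516D and the named C763S substitution. The clone is in the "closed" configuration, with a stop codon immediately after the insert, so it yields native C-terminal protein rather than C-terminal fusions after transfer. No promoter drives the insert in this vector. A T7 promoter lies just outside one attL site in the reverse orientation, and the ORF is not intended to be expressed from the entry clone itself.

The construct belongs to the Target Accelerator Plasmid Collection, a resource of wild-type and mutant ORFs made for systematic functional testing of rare cancer-associated variants. It serves as a source clone for shuttling this GPR156 allele into expression vectors.
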