Addgene plasmid #81549: pDONR223_GPR156_p.C763S
Purpose: Gateway Donor vector containing GPR156 , part of the Target Accelerator Plasmid Collection.
Depositing lab: Jesse Boehm & William Hahn & David Root. Depositing organization: Broad Institute. Publication: Systematic Functional Interrogation of Rare Cancer Variants Identifies Oncogenic Alleles. Kim E, Ilic N, Shrestha Y, Zou L, Kamburov A, Zhu C, Yang X, Lubonja R, Tran N, Nguyen C, Lawrence MS, Piccioni F, Bagul M, Doench JG, Chouinard CR, Wu X, Hogstrom L, Natoli T, Tamayo P, Horn H, Corsello SM, Lage K, Root DE, Subramanian A, Golub TR, Getz G, Boehm JS, Hahn WC. Cancer Discov. 2016 Jul;6(7):714-26. doi: 10.1158/2159-8290.CD-16-0160. Epub 2016 May 4. PubMed 27147599.
Backbone
  Vector backbone: pDONR223
  Backbone manufacturer: Invitrogen
  Backbone size w/o insert (bp): 2790
  Vector type: Gateway Entry vector
Growth in bacteria
  Bacterial resistance: Spectinomycin, 50 μg/mL
  Growth temperature: 37°C
  Growth strain: DH5alpha
  Copy number: High Copy
Gene/Insert
  Gene/Insert name: GPR156
  Species: H. sapiens (human)
  Mutation: E516D; C763S
  GenBank ID: NM_153002.2
  Entrez Gene: GPR156 (a.k.a. GABABL, PGR28)
  Promoter: None
  Cloning method: Gateway Cloning
  Sequencing primers: 5′ M13pUC-fwd; 3′ M13-Rev
Terms and licenses: Academic/Nonprofit Terms; Industry Terms: Not Available to Industry
Depositor comments: Closed state: stop codon immediately follows insert
How to cite: pDONR223_GPR156_p.C763S was a gift from Jesse Boehm & William Hahn & David Root (Addgene plasmid # 81549 ; http://n2t.net/addgene:81549 ; RRID:Addgene_81549)
