>Addgene plasmid #81549 | pDONR223_GPR156_p.C763S | depositor partial sequence | sequence record 154868 | Insert sequence
ATGGAGCCTGAAATAAACTGCTCTGAATTGTGTGACAGTTTTCCTGGCCAGGAGCTGGATCGGAGACCCC
TTCATGATCTCTGCAAGACAACAATTACATCTTCCCACCACAGCAGTAAGACCATCTCTTCATTATCTCC
TGTCCTCTTGGGTATTGTTTGGACTTTTCTCAGCTGTGGACTTCTGCTGATACTTTTCTTTCTTGCCTTT
ACAATTCACTGCAGGAAGAACAGGATTGTGAAGATGTCCAGTCCCAATCTGAACATTGTGACCTTACTGG
GCAGTTGTCTCACTTACAGTAGCGCTTACCTCTTTGGGATTCAGGATGTTTTAGTGGGGAGCTCAATGGA
AACTCTCATTCAGACAAGACTGTCCATGCTGTGCATTGGGACCTCCCTTGTGTTTGGCCCCATTCTGGGA
AAGAGCTGGCGACTCTACAAGGTGTTTACCCAAAGGGTCCCGGACAAGAGAGTGATTATCAAAGACCTGC
AGTTGCTGGGGTTGGTGGCAGCCCTGTTGATGGCTGATGTGATCCTGCTCATGACGTGGGTGCTGACTGA
TCCCATCCAGTGCCTCCAGATTCTCAGTGTCAGTATGACGGTGACAGGGAAAGACGTGTCCTGCACTTCG
ACCAGCACCCACTTCTGTGCTTCCCGGTATTCCGATGTTTGGATTGCTCTCATTTGGGGATGCAAGGGTC
TGCTCCTGCTGTATGGTGCCTACCTGGCTGGCCTGACTGGCCATGTCAGCTCCCCTCCTGTGAATCAGTC
CTTAACCATCATGGTGGGGGTCAACCTCCTTGTACTGGCTGCTGGGCTGCTTTTTGTAGTCACCAGATAC
TTGCATTCCTGGCCCAACCTGGTCTTTGGACTCACATCTGGAGGGATCTTTGTTTGTACAACTACAATCA
ACTGCTTCATCTTCATTCCCCAGCTGAAGCAATGGAAGGCATTTGAAGAGGAAAACCAAACAATCAGACG
CATGGCCAAATATTTCAGCACTCCCAACAAAAGCTTCCATACCCAGTATGGTGAGGAGGAGAACTGCCAC
CCGAGGGGAGAGAAAAGCTCCATGGAGAGGCTCCTCACAGAAAAAAATGCTGTGATTGAAAGCCTGCAGG
AACAAGTAAACAACGCCAAAGAGAAGATTGTGAGGCTGATGTCAGCTGAGTGCACCTATGACCTCCCAGA
GGGGGCTGCCCCACCTGCCTCTTCCCCGAACAAGGACGTCCAGGCGGTAGCCTCGGTCCACACCCTGGCA
GCTGCTCAGGGGCCTTCGGGTCACCTCTCTGACTTTCAGAATGATCCTGGCATGGCTGCCCGGGATTCCC
AGTGCACTTCAGGGCCCTCCTCATATGCACAAAGCCTTGAGGGGCCTGGGAAGGACTCCAGCTTCTCCCC
AGGGAAGGAGGAGAAGATATCTGACTCAAAAGACTTTTCTGATCATTTAGACTCAGGTTGTAGCCAGAAG
CCATGGACTGAGCAAAGCCTGGGTCCAGAAAGAGGAGACCAAGTCCCCATGAACCCCAGCCAGAGTCTCC
TACCAGATAGAGGCGGCTCAGATCCCCAGAGACAGAGGCATCTGGAGAACTCAGAGGAGCCCCCAGAGCG
GCGGTCACGGGTTAGTTCAGTAATCAGGGAGAAACTTCAGGAGGTCTTACAAGATCTGGGCCTGGGCCCT
GAGGCTTCCCTCTCCACCGCCCCCTCTTGTCATCAGCAAACCTGGAAGAACAGTGCTGCCTTCAGCCCCC
AAAAGATGCCCCTCTCCAAGGAGCTGGGCTTTAGCCCTTACATGGTGAGGAGAAGGCGGGCAGCTCAGCG
GGCCCGCTCACACTTTCCTGGCTCTGCACCCTCATCTGTGGGGCATCGGGCAAACAGGACTGTTCCTGGG
GCACACAGCAGGCTACATGTGCAGAATGGGGACAGCCCCAGCCTGGCCCCACAAACTACTGATTCCAGAG
TACGAAGACCTTCTTCCAGGAAGCCTTCACTACCTTCAGATCCTCAAGACAGACCAGGTACCCTGGAGGG
CAGCAAACAAAGCCAGACAGAGCCCGAGGGGGCTAGAGGGAGCAAAGCAGCCTTTCTTCGCCAGCCTTCT
GGTTCTGGCCGGGCCCCAAGTCCTGCTGCCCCATGCCTCTCCAAAGCCTCACCTGACTTGCCTGAACAGT
GGCAGCTGTGGCCCCCAGTGCCCTCAGGCTGTGCCTCCCTGTCTTCTCAACACAGCTATTTTGATACTGA
GTCCAGCAGCTCAGATGAGTTCTTCTGCCGCTGCCACCGGCCCTACTCTGAAATCTGCTTCCAGAGCTCT
TCTGACTCTAGTGACAGTGGCACATCAGACACTGACCCTGAGCCTACTGGGGGGCTGGCTTCCTGGGAAA
AGCTGTGGGCCCGCTCCAAGCCTATTGTGAACTTCAAAGATGACTTGAAACCCACGCTGGTG
